Addgene plasmid #79670: pBRC169
Purpose: (Empty Backbone) DsREDmonomer-based BiFC vector for transient expression of RC (169-225) in plants.
Depositing lab: Yutaka Kodama & Masamitsu Wada. Depositing organization: Kyushu University. Publication: Simultaneous visualization of two protein complexes in a single plant cell using multicolor fluorescence complementation analysis. Kodama Y, Wada M. Plant Mol Biol. 2009 May;70(1-2):211-7. doi: 10.1007/s11103-009-9467-0. Epub 2009 Feb 14. PubMed 19219406.
Backbone
  Vector backbone: CaMV35S- sGFP(S65T)-NOS vector
  Backbone manufacturer: Chiu W
  Backbone size (bp): 4180
  Modifications to backbone: Replaced sGFP to 169–225 fragments of DsREDmonomer
  Vector type: Plant Expression ; Reporter plasmid
  Promoter: CaMV35S
  Tag / fusion protein: DsRED-monomer (169–225)/RC169
Growth in bacteria
  Bacterial resistance: Ampicillin, 100 μg/mL
  Growth temperature: 37°C
  Growth strain: DH5alpha
  Copy number: Unknown
Gene/Insert
  Cloning method: Restriction Enzyme
Terms and licenses: Academic/Nonprofit Terms; Industry Terms: Not Available to Industry
How to cite: pBRC169 was a gift from Yutaka Kodama & Masamitsu Wada (Addgene plasmid # 79670 ; http://n2t.net/addgene:79670 ; RRID:Addgene_79670)
