[The description below was written by a language model from this plasmid's Addgene catalogue record and pLannotate feature annotations shown in this document.]
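Description:
pBRC169 is an empty-backbone plant expression vector for bimolecular fluorescence complementation (BiFC), built from the CaMV35S-sGFP(S65T)-NOS transient expression plasmid by replacing the sGFP coding region with the C-terminal fragment of DsRed-Monomer, residues 169–225 (designated RC169). It is a small pUC-type plasmid propagated in E. coli through a high-copy ColE1/pMB1-family origin and selected with ampicillin via the β-lactamase gene and its native promoter. The remaining annotated bacterial elements (lac promoter and operator, CAP site, and fragments of lacZα, lacI, rop and bom) are backbone remnants with no role in plant expression. The catalogue lists a backbone size of 4180 bp, which refers to the parental GFP vector, whereas the deposited full sequence of pBRC169 is 3,610 nt.

The plant expression cassette consists of the constitutive CaMV 35S promoter, the tobacco mosaic virus Ω leader acting as a translational enhancer, a short fragment of the pUC multiple cloning site, the DsRed-Monomer fragment, and the nopaline synthase terminator and polyadenylation signal. The cloning sites lie immediately upstream of the fluorescent protein fragment, which suggests that a gene of interest inserted by restriction cloning would be expressed with RC169 at its C-terminus, although the record does not state the fusion orientation explicitly. On its own the fragment is non-fluorescent. Red fluorescence is reconstituted only when the fusion partner interacts with a second protein carrying the complementary N-terminal DsRed-Monomer fragment from a companion vector. The plasmid has no T-DNA borders or plant selection marker annotated, consistent with its stated use for transient expression in plant cells. The associated work used it for multicolor complementation analysis, visualizing two protein complexes at once in a single plant cell.
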