Features (pLannotate 1.2.2; 17 found; start..end, strand, type, name):
     22..367     +  promoter       CaMV 35S promoter: strong constitutive promoter from cauliflower mosaic virus
    319..365     +  promoter       minimal CaMV 35S promoter: minimal 35S promoter from cauliflower mosaic virus
    387..442     +  misc_feature   TMV Ω: translational enhancer from the tobacco mosaic virus 5'-leader sequence (Gallie et al., 1988)
    444..461     -  misc_feature   MCS (fragment): pUC18/19 multiple cloning site
    464..635     +  CDS            DsRed-Monomer (fragment): monomeric derivative of DsRed fluorescent protein (Strongin et al., 2007) mammalian codon-optimized
    666..918     +  terminator     NOS terminator: nopaline synthase terminator and poly(A) signal
    919..935     -  promoter       tet promoter (fragment): E. coli promoter for tetracycline efflux protein gene
    980..996     -  protein_bind   lac operator: The lac repressor binds to the lac operator to inhibit transcription in E. coli. This inhibition can be relieved by adding lactose or isopropyl-β-D-thiogalactopyranoside (IPTG). lac repressor encoded by lacI
   1004..1034    -  promoter       lac promoter: promoter for the E. coli lac operon
   1049..1070    -  protein_bind   CAP binding site: CAP binding activates transcription in the presence of cAMP. E. coli catabolite activator protein
   1083..1175    -  CDS            lacI (fragment): lac repressor; lacI; The lac repressor binds to the lac operator to inhibit transcription in E. coli. This inhibition can be relieved by adding lactose or isopropyl-β-D-thiogalactopyranoside (IPTG).
   1358..1946    -  rep_origin     ori: high-copy-number ColE1/pMB1/pBR322/pUC origin of replication
   2117..2977    -  CDS            AmpR: β-lactamase; bla; confers resistance to ampicillin, carbenicillin, and related antibiotics
   2978..3082    -  promoter       AmpR promoter: bla
   3177..3212    +  CDS            rop (fragment): Rop protein, which maintains plasmids at low copy number; rop
   3314..3413    +  misc_feature   bom (fragment): basis of mobility region from pBR322
   3419..3573    -  CDS            lacZα (fragment): LacZα fragment of β-galactosidase; lacZ fragment
>Addgene plasmid #79670 | pBRC169 | depositor full sequence | sequence record 157101 | pBRC169 sequence 3610 bps
CTCAGAAGACCAGAGGGCTATTGAGACTTTTCAACAAAGGGTAATATCGGGAAACCTCCTCGGATTCCAT
TGCCCAGCTATCTGTCACTTCATCGAAAGGACAGTAGAAAAGGAAGGTGGCTCCTACAAATGCCATCATT
GCGATAAAGGAAAGGCTATCGTTCAAGATGCCTCTACCGACAGTGGTCCCAAAGATGGACCCCCACCCAC
GAGGAACATCGTGGAAAAAGAAGACGTTCCAACCACGTCTTCAAAGCAAGTGGATTGATGTGATATCTCC
ACTGACGTAAGGGATGACGCACAATCCCACTATCCTTCGCAAGACCCTTCCTCTATATAAGGAAGTTCAT
TTCATTTGGAGAGGACAGGCTTCTTGAGATCCTTCAACAATTACCAACAACAACAAACAACAAACAACAT
TACAATTACTATTTACAATTACAGTCGACTCTAGAGGATCCATGGACGGCGGCCACTACACCTGCGACTT
CAAGACCGTTTACAAGGCCAAGAAGCCCGTGCAGCTGCCCGGCAACCACTACGTGGACTCCAAGCTGGAC
ATCACCAACCACAACGAGGACTACACCGTGGTGGAGCAGTACGAGCACGCCGAGGCCCGCCACTCCGGCT
CCCAGCTGTACAAGTAAAGCGGCCGCCCGGCTGCAGATCGTTCAAACATTTGGCAATAAAGTTTCTTAAG
ATTGAATCCTGTTGCCGGTCTTGCGATGATTATCATATAATTTCTGTTGAATTACGTTAAGCATGTAATA
ATTAACATGTAATGCATGACGTTATTTATGAGATGGGTTTTTATGATTAGAGTCCCGCAATTATACATTT
AATACGCGATAGAAAACAAAATATAGCGCGCAAACTAGGATAAATTATCGCGCGCGGTGTCATCTATGTT
ACTAGATCCGATGATAAGCTGTCAAACATGAGAATTCGTAATCATGTCATAGCTGTTTCCTGTGTGAAAT
TGTTATCCGCTCACAATTCCACACAACATACGAGCCGGAAGCATAAAGTGTAAAGCCTGGGGTGCCTAAT
GAGTGAGCTAACTCACATTAATTGCGTTGCGCTCACTGCCCGCTTTCCAGTCGGGAAACCTGTCGTGCCA
GCTGCATTAATGAATCGGCCAACGCGCGGGGAGAGGCGGTTTGCGTATTGGGCGCTCTTCCGCTTCCTCG
CTCACTGACTCGCTGCGCTCGGTCGTTCGGCTGCGGCGAGCGGTATCAGCTCACTCAAAGGCGGTAATAC
GGTTATCCACAGAATCAGGGGATAACGCAGGAAAGAACATGTGAGCAAAAGGCCAGCAAAAGGCCAGGAA
CCGTAAAAAGGCCGCGTTGCTGGCGTTTTTCCATAGGCTCCGCCCCCCTGACGAGCATCACAAAAATCGA
CGCTCAAGTCAGAGGTGGCGAAACCCGACAGGACTATAAAGATACCAGGCGTTTCCCCCTGGAAGCTCCC
TCGTGCGCTCTCCTGTTCCGACCCTGCCGCTTACCGGATACCTGTCCGCCTTTCTCCCTTCGGGAAGCGT
GGCGCTTTCTCATAGCTCACGCTGTAGGTATCTCAGTTCGGTGTAGGTCGTTCGCTCCAAGCTGGGCTGT
GTGCACGAACCCCCCGTTCAGCCCGACCGCTGCGCCTTATCCGGTAACTATCGTCTTGAGTCCAACCCGG
TAAGACACGACTTATCGCCACTGGCAGCAGCCACTGGTAACAGGATTAGCAGAGCGAGGTATGTAGGCGG
TGCTACAGAGTTCTTGAAGTGGTGGCCTAACTACGGCTACACTAGAAGAACAGTATTTGGTATCTGCGCT
CTGCTGAAGCCAGTTACCTTCGGAAAAAGAGTTGGTAGCTCTTGATCCGGCAAACAAACCACCGCTGGTA
GCGGTGGTTTTTTTGTTTGCAAGCAGCAGATTACGCGCAGAAAAAAAGGATCTCAAGAAGATCCTTTGAT
CTTTTCTACGGGGTCTGACGCTCAGTGGAACGAAAACTCACGTTAAGGGATTTTGGTCATGAGATTATCA
AAAAGGATCTTCACCTAGATCCTTTTAAATTAAAAATGAAGTTTTAAATCAATCTAAAGTATATATGAGT
AAACTTGGTCTGACAGTTACCAATGCTTAATCAGTGAGGCACCTATCTCAGCGATCTGTCTATTTCGTTC
ATCCATAGTTGCCTGACTCCCCGTCGTGTAGATAACTACGATACGGGAGGGCTTACCATCTGGCCCCAGT
GCTGCAATGATACCGCGAGACCCACGCTCACCGGCTCCAGATTTATCAGCAATAAACCAGCCAGCCGGAA
GGGCCGAGCGCAGAAGTGGTCCTGCAACTTTATCCGCCTCCATCCAGTCTATTAATTGTTGCCGGGAAGC
TAGAGTAAGTAGTTCGCCAGTTAATAGTTTGCGCAACGTTGTTGCCATTGCTACAGGCATCGTGGTGTCA
CGCTCGTCGTTTGGTATGGCTTCATTCAGCTCCGGTTCCCAACGATCAAGGCGAGTTACATGATCCCCCA
TGTTGTGCAAAAAAGCGGTTAGCTCCTTCGGTCCTCCGATCGTTGTCAGAAGTAAGTTGGCCGCAGTGTT
ATCACTCATGGTTATGGCAGCACTGCATAATTCTCTTACTGTCATGCCATCCGTAAGATGCTTTTCTGTG
ACTGGTGAGTACTCAACCAAGTCATTCTGAGAATAGTGTATGCGGCGACCGAGTTGCTCTTGCCCGGCGT
CAATACGGGATAATACCGCGCCACATAGCAGAACTTTAAAAGTGCTCATCATTGGAAAACGTTCTTCGGG
GCGAAAACTCTCAAGGATCTTACCGCTGTTGAGATCCAGTTCGATGTAACCCACTCGTGCACCCAACTGA
TCTTCAGCATCTTTTACTTTCACCAGCGTTTCTGGGTGAGCAAAAACAGGAAGGCAAAATGCCGCAAAAA
AGGGAATAAGGGCGACACGGAAATGTTGAATACTCATACTCTTCCTTTTTCAATATTATTGAAGCATTTA
TCAGGGTTATTGTCTCATGAGCGGATACATATTTGAATGTATTTAGAAAAATAAACAAATAGGGGTTCCG
CGCACATTTCCCCGAAAAGTGCCACCTGACGTCTAAGAAACCATTATTATCATGACATTAACCTATAAAA
ATAGGCGTATCACGAGGCCCTTTCGTCTCGCGCGTTTCGGTGATGACGGTGAAAACCTCTGACACATGCA
GCTCCCGGAGACGGTCACAGCTTGTCTGTAAGCGGATGCCGGGAGCAGACAAGCCCGTCAGGGCGCGTCA
GCGGGTGTTGGCGGGTGTCGGGGCTGGCTTAACTATGCGGCATCAGAGCAGATTGTACTGAGAGTGCACC
ATATGCGGTGTGAAATACCGCACAGATGCGTAAGGAGAAAATACCGCATCAGGCGCCATTCGCCATTCAG
GCTGCGCAACTGTTGGGAAGGGCGATCGGTGCGGGCCTCTTCGCTATTACGCCAGCTGGCGAAAGGGGGA
TGTGCTGCAAGGCGATTAAGTTGGGTAACGCCAGGGTTTTCCCAGTCACGACGTTGTAAAACGACGGCCA
GTGCCAAGCTTGCATGCCTGCAGGCTCTAGAGGATCCCCC
