>Addgene plasmid #79670 | pBRC169 | addgene partial sequence | sequence record 157096 | 35S-promoter 5'-CTATCCTTCGCAAGACCCTTC-3'
TGGAGAGGACAGGCTTCTTGAGATCCTTCAACAATTACCAACAACAACAAACAACAAACAACATTACAAT
TACTATTTACAATTACAGTCGACTCTAGAGGATCCATGGACGGCGGCCACTACACCTGCGACTTCAAGAC
CGTTTACAAGGCCAAGAAGCCCGTGCAGCTGCCCGGCAACCACTACGTGGACTCCAAGCTGGACATCACC
AACCACAACGAGGACTACACCGTGGTGGAGCAGTACGAGCACGCCGAGGCCCGCCACTCCGGCTCCCAGC
TGTACAAGTAAAGCGGCCGCCCGGCTGCAGATCGTTCAAACATTTGGCAATAAAGTTTCTTAAGATTGAA
TCCTGTTGCCGGTCTTGCGATGATTATCATATAATTTCTGTTGAATTACGTTAAGCATGTAATAATTAAC
ATGTAATGCATGACGTTATTTATGAGATGGGTTTTTATGATTAGAGTCCCGCAATTATACATTTAATACG
CGATAGAAAACAAAATATAGCGCGCAAACTAGGATAAATTATCGCGCGCGGTGTCATCTATGTTACTAGA
TCCGATGATAAGCTGTCAAACATGAGAATTCGTAATCATGTCATAGCTGTTTCCTGTGTGAAATTGTTAT
CCGCTCACAATTCCACACAACATACGAGCCGGAAGCATAAAGTGTAAAGCCTGGGGTGCCTAATGAGTGA
GCTAACTCACATTAATTGCGTTGCGCTCACTGCCCGCTTTCCAGTCGGGAAACCTGTCGTGCCAGCTGCA
TTAATGAATCGGCCAACGCGCGGGGAGAGGCGGTTTGCGTATTGGGCGCTCTTCCGCTTCCTCGCTCACT
GACTCGCTGCGCTCGGTCGTTCGGCTGCGGCGAGCGGTATCAGCTCACTCAAAGGCGGTAATACGGTTAT
CCACAGAATCAGGGGATAACGCAGGAAAGAACATGTGAGCAAAAGGCCAGCAAAAGGCCAGGAACCGTAA
AAAGGCCGCGTTGCTGGCGTTTTTCCATAGGCTCCGCCCCCCTGACGAGCATCACAAAAATCGACGCTCA
AGTCAGAGGTGGCGAAACCCGAC
