>Addgene plasmid #79670 | pBRC169 | addgene partial sequence | sequence record 157097 | NOSterm-R 5'-attgccaaatgtttgaacga-3'
CTGGGAGCCGGAGTGGCGGGCCTCGGCGTGCTCGTACTGCTCCACCACGGTGTAGTCCTCGTTGTGGTTG
GTGATGTCCAGCTTGGAGTCCACGTAGTGGTTGCCGGGCAGCTGCACGGGCTTCTTGGCCTTGTAAACGG
TCTTGAAGTCGCAGGTGTAGTGGCCGCCGTCCATGGATCCTCTAGAGTCGACTGTAATTGTAAATAGTAA
TTGTAATGTTGTTTGTTGTTTGTTGTTGTTGGTAATTGTTGAAGGATCTCAAGAAGCCTGTCCTCTCCAA
ATGAAATGAACTTCCTTATATAGAGGAAGGGTCTTGCGAAGGATAGTGGGATTGTGCGTCATCCCTTACG
TCAGTGGAGATATCACATCAATCCACTTGCTTTGAAGACGTGGTTGGAACGTCTTCTTTTTCCACGATGT
TCCTCGTGGGTGGGGGTCCATCTTTGGGACCACTGTCGGTAGAGGCATCTTGAACGATAGCCTTTCCTTT
ATCGCAATGATGGCATTTGTAGGAGCCACCTTCCTTTTCTACTGTCCTTTCGATGAAGTGACAGATAGCT
GGGCAATGGAATCCGAGGAGGTTTCCCGATATTACCCTTTGTTGAAAAGTCTCAATAGCCCTCTGGTCTT
CTGAGGGGGGATCCTCTAGAGCCTGCAGGCATGCAAGCTTGGCACTGGCCGTCGTTTTACAACGTCGTGA
CTGGGAAAACCCTGGCGTTACCCAACTTAATCGCCTTGCAGCACATCCCCCTTTCGCCAGCTGGCGTAAT
AGCGAAGAGGCCCGCACCGATCGCCCTTCCCAACAGTTGCGCAGCCTGAATGGCGAATGGCGCCTGATGC
GGTATTTTCTCCTTACGCATCTGTGCGGTATTTCACACCGCATATGGTGCACTCTCAGTACAATCTGCTC
TGATGCCGCATAGTTAAGCCAGCCCCGACACCCGCCAACACCCGCTGA
